>Addgene plasmid #218958 | pQE81XN-EYFP | addgene full sequence | sequence record 445670 | Addgene NGS Result
CTCGAGAAATCATAAAAAATTTATTTGCTTTGTGAGCGGATAACAATTATAATAGATTCAATTGTGAGCG
GATAACAATTTCACACAGAATTCATTAAAGAGGAGAAATTAACTATGAGAGGATCTCACCATCACCATCA
CCATACGGATCCACTAGTCGCCACCATGGTGAGCAAGGGCGAGGAGCTGTTCACCGGGGTGGTGCCCATC
CTGGTCGAGCTGGACGGCGACGTAAACGGCCACAAGTTCAGCGTGTCCGGCGAGGGCGAGGGCGATGCCA
CCTACGGCAAGCTGACCCTGAAGTTCATCTGCACCACCGGCAAGCTGCCCGTGCCCTGGCCCACCCTCGT
GACCACCTTCGGCTACGGCCTGCAGTGCTTCGCCCGCTACCCCGACCACATGAAGCAGCACGACTTCTTC
AAGTCCGCCATGCCCGAAGGCTACGTCCAGGAGCGCACCATCTTCTTCAAGGACGACGGCAACTACAAGA
CCCGCGCCGAGGTGAAGTTCGAGGGCGACACCCTGGTGAACCGCATCGAGCTGAAGGGCATCGACTTCAA
GGAGGACGGCAACATCCTGGGGCACAAGCTGGAGTACAACTACAACAGCCACAACGTCTATATCATGGCC
GACAAGCAGAAGAACGGCATCAAGGTGAACTTCAAGATCCGCCACAACATCGAGGACGGCAGCGTGCAGC
TCGCCGACCACTACCAGCAGAACACCCCCATCGGCGACGGCCCCGTGCTGCTGCCCGACAACCACTACCT
GAGCTACCAGTCCGCCCTGAGCAAAGACCCCAACGAGAAGCGCGATCACATGGTCCTGCTGGAGTTCGTG
ACCGCCGCCGGGATCACTCTCGGCATGGACGAGCTGTACAAGTAAAGCGGCCGCGACTCTAGATCACTCG
GTACCCCGGGTCGACCTGCAGCCAAGCTTAATTAGCTGAGCTTGGACTCCTGTTGATAGATCCAGTAATG
ACCTCAGAACTCCATCTGGATTTGTTCAGAACGCTCGGTTGCCGCCGGGCGTTTTTTATTGGTGAGAATC
CAAGCTAGCTTGGCGAGATTTTCAGGAGCTAAGGAAGCTAAAATGGAGAAAAAAATCACTGGATATACCA
CCGTTGATATATCCCAATGGCATCGTAAAGAACATTTTGAGGCATTTCAGTCAGTTGCTCAATGTACCTA
TAACCAGACCGTTCAGCTGGATATTACGGCCTTTTTAAAGACCGTAAAGAAAAATAAGCACAAGTTTTAT
CCGGCCTTTATTCACATTCTTGCCCGCCTGATGAATGCTCATCCGGAATTTCGTATGGCAATGAAAGACG
GTGAGCTGGTGATATGGGATAGTGTTCACCCTTGTTACACCGTTTTCCATGAGCAAACTGAAACGTTTTC
ATCGCTCTGGAGTGAATACCACGACGATTTCCGGCAGTTTCTACACATATATTCGCAAGATGTGGCGTGT
TACGGTGAAAACCTGGCCTATTTCCCTAAAGGGTTTATTGAGAATATGTTTTTCGTCTCAGCCAATCCCT
GGGTGAGTTTCACCAGTTTTGATTTAAACGTGGCCAATATGGACAACTTCTTCGCCCCCGTTTTCACTAT
GGGCAAATATTATACGCAAGGCGACAAGGTGCTGATGCCGCTGGCGATTCAGGTTCATCATGCCGTTTGT
GATGGCTTCCATGTCGGCAGAATGCTTAATGAATTACAACAGTACTGCGATGAGTGGCAGGGCGGGGCGT
AATTTTTTTAAGGCAGTTATTGGTGCCCTTAAACGCCTGGGGTAATGACTCTCTAGCTTGAGGCATCAAA
TAAAACGAAAGGCTCAGTCGAAAGACTGGGCCTTTCGTTTTATCTGTTGTTTGTCGGTGAACGCTCTCCT
GAGTAGGACAAATCCGCCCTCTAGATTACGTGCAGTCGATGATAAGCTGTCAAACATGAGAATTGTGCCT
AATGAGTGAGCTAACTTACATTAATTGCGTTGCGCTCACTGCCCGCTTTCCAGTCGGGAAACCTGTCGTG
CCAGCTGCATTAATGAATCGGCCAACGCGCGGGGAGAGGCGGTTTGCGTATTGGGCGCCAGGGTGGTTTT
TCTTTTCACCAGTGAGACGGGCAACAGCTGATTGCCCTTCACCGCCTGGCCCTGAGAGAGTTGCAGCAAG
CGGTCCACGCTGGTTTGCCCCAGCAGGCGAAAATCCTGTTTGATGGTGGTTAACGGCGGGATATAACATG
AGCTGTCTTCGGTATCGTCGTATCCCACTACCGAGATATCCGCACCAACGCGCAGCCCGGACTCGGTAAT
GGCGCGCATTGCGCCCAGCGCCATCTGATCGTTGGCAACCAGCATCGCAGTGGGAACGATGCCCTCATTC
AGCATTTGCATGGTTTGTTGAAAACCGGACATGGCACTCCAGTCGCCTTCCCGTTCCGCTATCGGCTGAA
TTTGATTGCGAGTGAGATATTTATGCCAGCCAGCCAGACGCAGACGCGCCGAGACAGAACTTAATGGGCC
CGCTAACAGCGCGATTTGCTGGTGACCCAATGCGACCAGATGCTCCACGCCCAGTCGCGTACCGTCTTCA
TGGGAGAAAATAATACTGTTGATGGGTGTCTGGTCAGAGACATCAAGAAATAACGCCGGAACATTAGTGC
AGGCAGCTTCCACAGCAATGGCATCCTGGTCATCCAGCGGATAGTTAATGATCAGCCCACTGACGCGTTG
CGCGAGAAGATTGTGCACCGCCGCTTTACAGGCTTCGACGCCGCTTCGTTCTACCATCGACACCACCACG
CTGGCACCCAGTTGATCGGCGCGAGATTTAATCGCCGCGACAATTTGCGACGGCGCGTGCAGGGCCAGAC
TGGAGGTGGCAACGCCAATCAGCAACGACTGTTTGCCCGCCAGTTGTTGTGCCACGCGGTTGGGAATGTA
ATTCAGCTCCGCCATCGCCGCTTCCACTTTTTCCCGCGTTTTCGCAGAAACGTGGCTGGCCTGGTTCACC
ACGCGGGAAACGGTCTGATAAGAGACACCGGCATACTCTGCGACATCGTATAACGTTACTGGTTTCACAT
TCACCACCCTGAATTGACTCTCTTCCGGGCGCTATCATGCCATACCGCGAAAGGTTTTGCACCATTCGAT
GGTGTCGGAATTTCGGGCAGCGTTGGGTCCTGGCCACGGGTGCGCATGATCTAGAGCTGCCTCGCGCGTT
TCGGTGATGACGGTGAAAACCTCTGACACATGCAGCTCCCGGAGACGGTCACAGCTTGTCTGTAAGCGGA
TGCCGGGAGCAGACAAGCCCGTCAGGGCGCGTCAGCGGGTGTTGGCGGGTGTCGGGGCGCAGCCATGACC
CAGTCACGTAGCGATAGCGGAGTGTATACTGGCTTAACTATGCGGCATCAGAGCAGATTGTACTGAGAGT
GCACCATATGCGGTGTGAAATACCGCACAGATGCGTAAGGAGAAAATACCGCATCAGGCGCTCTTCCGCT
TCCTCGCTCACTGACTCGCTGCGCTCGGTCGTTCGGCTGCGGCGAGCGGTATCAGCTCACTCAAAGGCGG
TAATACGGTTATCCACAGAATCAGGGGATAACGCAGGAAAGAACATGTGAGCAAAAGGCCAGCAAAAGGC
CAGGAACCGTAAAAAGGCCGCGTTGCTGGCGTTTTTCCATAGGCTCCGCCCCCCTGACGAGCATCACAAA
AATCGACGCTCAAGTCAGAGGTGGCGAAACCCGACAGGACTATAAAGATACCAGGCGTTTCCCCCTGGAA
GCTCCCTCGTGCGCTCTCCTGTTCCGACCCTGCCGCTTACCGGATACCTGTCCGCCTTTCTCCCTTCGGG
AAGCGTGGCGCTTTCTCATAGCTCACGCTGTAGGTATCTCAGTTCGGTGTAGGTCGTTCGCTCCAAGCTG
GGCTGTGTGCACGAACCCCCCGTTCAGCCCGACCGCTGCGCCTTATCCGGTAACTATCGTCTTGAGTCCA
ACCCGGTAAGACACGACTTATCGCCACTGGCAGCAGCCACTGGTAACAGGATTAGCAGAGCGAGGTATGT
AGGCGGTGCTACAGAGTTCTTGAAGTGGTGGCCTAACTACGGCTACACTAGAAGGACAGTATTTGGTATC
TGCGCTCTGCTGAAGCCAGTTACCTTCGGAAAAAGAGTTGGTAGCTCTTGATCCGGCAAACAAACCACCG
CTGGTAGCGGTGGTTTTTTTGTTTGCAAGCAGCAGATTACGCGCAGAAAAAAAGGATCTCAAGAAGATCC
TTTGATCTTTTCTACGGGGTCTGACGCTCAGTGGAACGAAAACTCACGTTAAGGGATTTTGGTCATGAGA
TTATCAAAAAGGATCTTCACCTAGATCCTTTTAAATTAAAAATGAAGTTTTAAATCAATCTAAAGTATAT
ATGAGTAAACTTGGTCTGACAGTTACCAATGCTTAATCAGTGAGGCACCTATCTCAGCGATCTGTCTATT
TCGTTCATCCATAGTTGCCTGACTCCCCGTCGTGTAGATAACTACGATACGGGAGGGCTTACCATCTGGC
CCCAGTGCTGCAATGATACCGCGAGACCCACGCTCACCGGCTCCAGATTTATCAGCAATAAACCAGCCAG
CCGGAAGGGCCGAGCGCAGAAGTGGTCCTGCAACTTTATCCGCCTCCATCCAGTCTATTAATTGTTGCCG
GGAAGCTAGAGTAAGTAGTTCGCCAGTTAATAGTTTGCGCAACGTTGTTGCCATTGCTACAGGCATCGTG
GTGTCACGCTCGTCGTTTGGTATGGCTTCATTCAGCTCCGGTTCCCAACGATCAAGGCGAGTTACATGAT
CCCCCATGTTGTGCAAAAAAGCGGTTAGCTCCTTCGGTCCTCCGATCGTTGTCAGAAGTAAGTTGGCCGC
AGTGTTATCACTCATGGTTATGGCAGCACTGCATAATTCTCTTACTGTCATGCCATCCGTAAGATGCTTT
TCTGTGACTGGTGAGTACTCAACCAAGTCATTCTGAGAATAGTGTATGCGGCGACCGAGTTGCTCTTGCC
CGGCGTCAATACGGGATAATACCGCGCCACATAGCAGAACTTTAAAAGTGCTCATCATTGGAAAACGTTC
TTCGGGGCGAAAACTCTCAAGGATCTTACCGCTGTTGAGATCCAGTTCGATGTAACCCACTCGTGCACCC
AACTGATCTTCAGCATCTTTTACTTTCACCAGCGTTTCTGGGTGAGCAAAAACAGGAAGGCAAAATGCCG
CAAAAAAGGGAATAAGGGCGACACGGAAATGTTGAATACTCATACTCTTCCTTTTTCAATATTATTGAAG
CATTTATCAGGGTTATTGTCTCATGAGCGGATACATATTTGAATGTATTTAGAAAAATAAACAAATAGGG
GTTCCGCGCACATTTCCCCGAAAAGTGCCACCTGACGTCTAAGAAACCATTATTATCATGACATTAACCT
ATAAAAATAGGCGTATCACGAGGCCCTTTCGTCTTCAC
Features (pLannotate 1.2.2; 17 found; start..end, strand, type, name):
     10..54      +  promoter       T5 promoter: bacteriophage T5 promoter for E. coli RNA polymerase, with embedded lac operator
     62..78      +  protein_bind   lac operator: The lac repressor binds to the lac operator to inhibit transcription in E. coli. This inhibition can be relieved by adding lactose or isopropyl-β-D-thiogalactopyranoside (IPTG). lac repressor encoded by lacI
    127..144     +  CDS            6xHis: 6xHis affinity tag
    166..885     +  CDS            EYFP: enhanced YFP mammalian codon-optimized
    955..1049    +  terminator     lambda t0 terminator: transcription terminator from phage lambda
   1064..1092    +  promoter       cat promoter (fragment): promoter of the E. coli cat gene encoding chloramphenicol acetyltransferase
   1093..1749    +  CDS            cat: CAT_ECOLX - Experimental evidence at protein level: Swiss-Prot protein existence level 1. This enzyme is an effector of chloramphenicol resistance in bacteria. From Escherichia coli. This protein is used as a marker in many commonly used cloning vectors, such as pACYC184.
   1817..1903    +  terminator     rrnB T1 terminator: Escherichia coli rrnB; transcription terminator T1 from the E. coli rrnB gene
   1926..1943    -  promoter       tet promoter (fragment): E. coli promoter for tetracycline efflux protein gene
   1962..1983    -  protein_bind   CAP binding site: CAP binding activates transcription in the presence of cAMP. E. coli catabolite activator protein
   1996..3078    -  CDS            lacI: lac repressor; lacI; The lac repressor binds to the lac operator to inhibit transcription in E. coli. This inhibition can be relieved by adding lactose or isopropyl-β-D-thiogalactopyranoside (IPTG).
   3079..3156    -  promoter       lacIq promoter: lacI (mutant); In the lacIq allele, a single base change in the promoter boosts expression of the lacI gene about 10-fold.
   3205..3246    +  CDS            rop (fragment): Rop protein, which maintains plasmids at low copy number; rop
   3348..3488    +  misc_feature   bom: basis of mobility region from pBR322
   3674..4262    -  rep_origin     ori: high-copy-number ColE1/pMB1/pBR322/pUC origin of replication
   4433..5293    -  CDS            AmpR: β-lactamase; bla; confers resistance to ampicillin, carbenicillin, and related antibiotics
   5294..5398    -  promoter       AmpR promoter: bla
