[The description below was written by a language model from this plasmid's Addgene catalogue record and pLannotate feature annotations shown in this document.]
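Description:
pQE81XN-EYFP is a bacterial expression plasmid of about 5.5 kb, built on the pQE81XN backbone, that produces enhanced yellow fluorescent protein carrying a 6xHis affinity tag in E. coli. It replicates from a ColE1/pMB1-type origin, accompanied by a pBR322 bom region and only a fragment of rop. The catalogue lists its copy number as unknown. Selection is by ampicillin through the β-lactamase gene and its own promoter. The feature table also shows a chloramphenicol acetyltransferase coding sequence downstream of the expression cassette, preceded by only a fragment of the cat promoter and followed by the rrnB T1 terminator. The record lists only ampicillin as the resistance, so chloramphenicol selection should not be assumed.

The expression cassette is driven by the bacteriophage T5 promoter, which is recognised by the host E. coli RNA polymerase and so does not require a T7 polymerase strain. One lac operator is embedded in the promoter and a second lies just downstream. The plasmid also carries lacI under the stronger lacIq promoter, so it supplies its own repressor, keeping transcription off until it is relieved with IPTG. The 6xHis tag lies upstream of the EYFP coding sequence, placing it at the N-terminus. The EYFP sequence is annotated as the mammalian codon-optimised version and was inserted between NcoI and NotI sites. The lambda t0 terminator ends transcription after the insert. In keeping with its stated purpose, the construct suits inducible production of His-tagged EYFP, and the tag allows purification by metal-affinity chromatography.
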