Addgene plasmid #218958: pQE81XN-EYFP
Purpose: Expresses Hisx6-Tagged EYFP in bacteria
Depositing lab: Benjamin Glick. Depositing organization: University of Chicago.
Backbone
  Vector backbone: pQE81XN
  Vector type: Bacterial Expression
Growth in bacteria
  Bacterial resistance: Ampicillin, 100 μg/mL
  Growth temperature: 37°C
  Growth strain: DH5alpha
  Copy number: Unknown
Gene/Insert
  Gene/Insert name: EYFP
  Promoter: T5
  Tag / fusion protein: 6X-His
  Cloning method: Restriction Enzyme; 5′ cloning site NcoI (unknown if destroyed); 3′ cloning site NotI (unknown if destroyed)
  Sequencing primers: 5′ AATAGATTCAATTGTGAGCGGATAACAATTTCA; 3′ ACCCGGGGTACCGAGTGATCTAGA
Terms and licenses: Academic/Nonprofit Terms; Industry Terms: Not Available to Industry
How to cite: pQE81XN-EYFP was a gift from Benjamin Glick (Addgene plasmid # 218958 ; http://n2t.net/addgene:218958 ; RRID:Addgene_218958)
